Addgene plasmid #242710: pLenti-HA-CHAC1
Purpose: human CHAC1 gene expression
Depositing lab: Xingguo Zhu. Depositing organization: Augusta University.
Backbone
  Vector backbone: pCDH-CMV-Nluc-P2A-copGFP-T2A-Puro
  Backbone manufacturer: Kazuhiro Oka, Addgene plasmid #73037
  Vector type: Mammalian Expression, Lentiviral
  Selectable markers: Puromycin
Growth in bacteria
  Bacterial resistance: Ampicillin, 100 μg/mL
  Growth temperature: 37°C
  Growth strain: NEB Stable
  Copy number: High Copy
Gene/Insert
  Gene/Insert name: CHAC1
  Species: H. sapiens (human)
  Insert size (bp): 790
  Mutation: Multiple wobble mutations
  Entrez Gene: CHAC1
  Promoter: CMV
  Tag / fusion protein: HA (N terminal on insert); FLAG (C terminal on insert)
  Cloning method: Restriction Enzyme; 5′ cloning site EcoRV (not destroyed); 3′ cloning site NotI (not destroyed)
  Sequencing primers: 5′ common; 3′ common
Terms and licenses: Academic/Nonprofit Terms; Industry Terms: Not Available to Industry
Depositor comments: Containing T2A self-cleaving site
How to cite: pLenti-HA-CHAC1 was a gift from Xingguo Zhu (Addgene plasmid # 242710 ; http://n2t.net/addgene:242710 ; RRID:Addgene_242710)
