[The description below was written by a language model from this plasmid's Addgene catalogue record and pLannotate feature annotations shown in this document.]
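Description:
pLenti-HA-CHAC1 is a third-generation-style HIV-1-based lentiviral transfer plasmid for expressing human CHAC1 in mammalian cells, built on the pCDH-CMV-Nluc-P2A-copGFP-T2A-Puro backbone. It is propagated in E. coli through a high-copy ColE1/pUC-type origin with ampicillin selection (AmpR). The viral portion begins with an RSV promoter fused to a truncated 5' LTR, which drives Tat-independent transcription of the genomic RNA in packaging cells. This is followed by the Ψ packaging signal with a short gag fragment, the Rev response element for nuclear export of unspliced RNA, and the cPPT/CTS, which aids nuclear import of the reverse-transcribed genome. A truncated 3' LTR followed by an SV40 polyadenylation signal closes the viral unit, and an SV40 origin lies outside it.

The internal cassette uses the CMV enhancer/promoter to drive the CHAC1 coding sequence, which the depositor describes as carrying multiple wobble (synonymous) mutations. The record does not give the reason for these changes. The catalogue lists an N-terminal HA tag and a C-terminal FLAG tag. The annotation detects a FLAG-type sequence directly after CHAC1 but does not call the HA tag, presumably because it is too short to be flagged.

Downstream, a short stretch annotated as a fluorescent protein fragment lies between the FLAG tag and PuroR; no intact Nluc or copGFP reading frame is annotated, which suggests that the backbone reporters were replaced. The depositor notes a T2A self-cleaving site, which would let tagged CHAC1 and puromycin N-acetyltransferase be made from one transcript as separate proteins. A WPRE follows to enhance transcript expression. The construct suits transient transfection or lentiviral transduction with puromycin selection of stable CHAC1-expressing cells.
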