Features (pLannotate 1.2.2; 28 found; start..end, strand, type, name):
      6..232     +  promoter       RSV promoter: Rous sarcoma virus enhancer/promoter
    233..413     +  LTR            5' LTR (truncated): truncated 5' long terminal repeat (LTR) from HIV-1
    460..585     +  misc_feature   HIV-1 Ψ: packaging signal of human immunodeficiency virus type 1
    569..907     +  CDS            HIV-1 gag (fragment): gag protein from human immunodeficiency virus 1; gag
   1078..1311    +  misc_feature   RRE: The Rev response element (RRE) of HIV-1 allows for Rev-dependent mRNA export from the nucleus to the cytoplasm.
   1688..1788    +  CDS            Rev (fragment): human immunodeficiency virus 1 (HIV-1) Rev protein; rev; enhances nuclear export of unspliced and incompletely spliced viral mRNAs
   1807..1923    +  misc_feature   cPPT/CTS: central polypurine tract and central termination sequence of HIV-1
   1936..2012    +  enhancer       CMV enhancer (fragment): human cytomegalovirus immediate early enhancer
   2013..2216    +  promoter       CMV promoter: human cytomegalovirus (CMV) immediate early promoter
   2343..3005    +  CDS            CHAC1: CHAC1_HUMAN - Also known as BOTCH From Homo sapiens (Human).
   3006..3030    +  CDS            3xFLAG (fragment): three tandem FLAG® epitope tags
   3048..3116    +  CDS            Jred (fragment): Jred is a basic (constitutively fluorescent) red fluorescent protein published in 2004, derived from Anthoathecata. It has low acid sensitivity.
   3186..3785    +  CDS            PuroR: puromycin N-acetyltransferase; pac from Streptomyces alboniger; confers resistance to puromycin
   3798..4386    +  misc_feature   WPRE: woodchuck hepatitis virus posttranscriptional regulatory element
   4381..4488    +  CDS            nef (fragment): NEF_SIVS4 - Experimental evidence at protein level: Swiss-Prot protein existence level 1. Interferes with TCR signaling from the cell membrane. Interacts with CD247/TCRZ (TCR zeta chain) and exert potent down- regulation of cell surface TCR/CD3 complexes. From Simian immunodeficiency virus (isolate F236/smH4) (SIV-sm) (Simian immunodeficiency virus sooty mangabey monkey).
   4513..4693    +  LTR            5' LTR (truncated): truncated 5' long terminal repeat (LTR) from HIV-1
   4765..4886    +  polyA_signal   SV40 poly(A) signal: SV40 polyadenylation signal
   4926..5061    +  rep_origin     SV40 ori: SV40 origin of replication
   5118..5134    -  protein_bind   lac operator: The lac repressor binds to the lac operator to inhibit transcription in E. coli. This inhibition can be relieved by adding lactose or isopropyl-β-D-thiogalactopyranoside (IPTG). lac repressor encoded by lacI
   5142..5172    -  promoter       lac promoter: promoter for the E. coli lac operon
   5187..5208    -  protein_bind   CAP binding site: CAP binding activates transcription in the presence of cAMP. E. coli catabolite activator protein
   5221..5313    -  CDS            lacI (fragment): lac repressor; lacI; The lac repressor binds to the lac operator to inhibit transcription in E. coli. This inhibition can be relieved by adding lactose or isopropyl-β-D-thiogalactopyranoside (IPTG).
   5496..6084    -  rep_origin     ori: high-copy-number ColE1/pMB1/pBR322/pUC origin of replication
   6255..7115    -  CDS            AmpR: β-lactamase; bla; confers resistance to ampicillin, carbenicillin, and related antibiotics
   7116..7220    -  promoter       AmpR promoter: bla
   7315..7350    +  CDS            rop (fragment): Rop protein, which maintains plasmids at low copy number; rop
   7452..7551    +  misc_feature   bom (fragment): basis of mobility region from pBR322
   7557..7711    -  CDS            lacZα (fragment): LacZα fragment of β-galactosidase; lacZ fragment
>Addgene plasmid #242710 | pLenti-HA-CHAC1 | addgene full sequence | sequence record 487619 | Addgene NGS Result
ACGCGTGTAGTCTTATGCAATACTCTTGTAGTCTTGCAACATGGTAACGATGAGTTAGCAACATGCCTTA
CAAGGAGAGAAAAAGCACCGTGCATGCCGATTGGTGGAAGTAAGGTGGTACGATCGTGCCTTATTAGGAA
GGCAACAGACGGGTCTGACATGGATTGGACGAACCACTGAATTGCCGCATTGCAGAGATATTGTATTTAA
GTGCCTAGCTCGATACATAAACGGGTCTCTCTGGTTAGACCAGATCTGAGCCTGGGAGCTCTCTGGCTAA
CTAGGGAACCCACTGCTTAAGCCTCAATAAAGCTTGCCTTGAGTGCTTCAAGTAGTGTGTGCCCGTCTGT
TGTGTGACTCTGGTAACTAGAGATCCCTCAGACCCTTTTAGTCAGTGTGGAAAATCTCTAGCAGTGGCGC
CCGAACAGGGACTTGAAAGCGAAAGGGAAACCAGAGGAGCTCTCTCGACGCAGGACTCGGCTTGCTGAAG
CGCGCACGGCAAGAGGCGAGGGGCGGCGACTGGTGAGTACGCCAAAAATTTTGACTAGCGGAGGCTAGAA
GGAGAGAGATGGGTGCGAGAGCGTCAGTATTAAGCGGGGGAGAATTAGATCGCGATGGGAAAAAATTCGG
TTAAGGCCAGGGGGAAAGAAAAAATATAAATTAAAACATATAGTATGGGCAAGCAGGGAGCTAGAACGAT
TCGCAGTTAATCCTGGCCTGTTAGAAACATCAGAAGGCTGTAGACAAATACTGGGACAGCTACAACCATC
CCTTCAGACAGGATCAGAAGAACTTAGATCATTATATAATACAGTAGCAACCCTCTATTGTGTGCATCAA
AGGATAGAGATAAAAGACACCAAGGAAGCTTTAGACAAGATAGAGGAAGAGCAAAACAAAAGTAAGACCA
CCGCACAGCAAGCGGCCACTGATCTTCAGACCTGGAGGAGGAGATATGAGGGACAATTGGAGAAGTGAAT
TATATAAATATAAAGTAGTAAAAATTGAACCATTAGGAGTAGCACCCACCAAGGCAAAGAGAAGAGTGGT
GCAGAGAGAAAAAAGAGCAGTGGGAATAGGAGCTTTGTTCCTTGGGTTCTTGGGAGCAGCAGGAAGCACT
ATGGGCGCAGCGTCAATGACGCTGACGGTACAGGCCAGACAATTATTGTCTGGTATAGTGCAGCAGCAGA
ACAATTTGCTGAGGGCTATTGAGGCGCAACAGCATCTGTTGCAACTCACAGTCTGGGGCATCAAGCAGCT
CCAGGCAAGAATCCTGGCTGTGGAAAGATACCTAAAGGATCAACAGCTCCTGGGGATTTGGGGTTGCTCT
GGAAAACTCATTTGCACCACTGCTGTGCCTTGGAATGCTAGTTGGAGTAATAAATCTCTGGAACAGATTT
GGAATCACACGACCTGGATGGAGTGGGACAGAGAAATTAACAATTACACAAGCTTAATACACTCCTTAAT
TGAAGAATCGCAAAACCAGCAAGAAAAGAATGAACAAGAATTATTGGAATTAGATAAATGGGCAAGTTTG
TGGAATTGGTTTAACATAACAAATTGGCTGTGGTATATAAAATTATTCATAATGATAGTAGGAGGCTTGG
TAGGTTTAAGAATAGTTTTTGCTGTACTTTCTATAGTGAATAGAGTTAGGCAGGGATATTCACCATTATC
GTTTCAGACCCACCTCCCAACCCCGAGGGGACCCGACAGGCCCGAAGGAATAGAAGAAGAAGGTGGAGAG
AGAGACAGAGACAGATCCATTCGATTAGTGAACGGATCTCGACGGTATCGGTTAACTTTTAAAAGAAAAG
GGGGGATTGGGGGGTACAGTGCAGGGGAAAGAATAGTAGACATAATAGCAACAGACATACAAACTAAAGA
ATTACAAAAACAAATTACAAAATTCAAAATTTTATCGATACTAGTATTATGCCCAGTACATGACCTTATG
GGACTTTCCTACTTGGCAGTACATCTACGTATTAGTCATCGCTATTACCATGGTGATGCGGTTTTGGCAG
TACATCAATGGGCGTGGATAGCGGTTTGACTCACGGGGATTTCCAAGTCTCCACCCCATTGACGTCAATG
GGAGTTTGTTTTGGCACCAAAATCAACGGGACTTTCCAAAATGTCGTAACAACTCCGCCCCATTGACGCA
AATGGGCGGTAGGCGTGTACGGTGGGAGGTTTATATAAGCAGAGCTCGTTTAGTGAACCGTCAGATCGCC
TGGAGACGCCATCCACGCTGTTTTGACCTCCATAGAAGATTCTAGAGCTAGGGATCCACCATGTATCCTT
ACGACGTGCCTGACTACGCCCTGCAGATATCCAAGCAGGAGTCTGCTGCACCAAACACTCCGCCCACGTC
TCAGAGCCCTACTCCTTCTGCACAATTCCCTCGCAACGATGGGGACCCCCAGGCGCTCTGGATTTTCGGT
TACGGTAGCCTTGTATGGAGGCCGGATTTCGCGTATTCTGACAGTAGGGTCGGTTTTGTGCGCGGATACT
CTAGAAGGTTTTGGCAGGGTGACACGTTTCACCGAGGGTCCGATAAAATGCCCGGAAGAGTCGTAACGCT
TCTGGAAGACCACGAGGGCTGCACATGGGGTGTTGCATATCAGGTGCAAGGGGAACAGGTATCCAAGGCC
CTGAAATACCTTAACGTGAGGGAAGCAGTGCTCGGTGGTTATGATACCAAAGAGGTAACCTTTTATCCGC
AGGATGCCCCAGATCAACCGCTTAAAGCCCTCGCTTACGTGGCCACACCCCAAAACCCCGGATACCTCGG
CCCCGCGCCAGAGGAAGCTATAGCTACACAAATCCTGGCCTGTCGAGGCTTTTCCGGTCATAACCTGGAG
TATTTGCTTCGATTGGCAGATTTCATGCAGCTTTGCGGGCCGCAAGCCCAGGACGAGCACTTGGCGGCCA
TCGTCGATGCCGTCGGAACTATGCTTCCCTGCTTTTGTCCGACTGAGCAAGCACTCGCATTGGTGGATTA
CAAGGATGACGACGATAAGAAGTCTCGAGGGCCCGGGCGCGCCACCGGTGCGGCCGCCAATTCTGCCGTG
GACGGCACCGCCGGACCCGGCTCCACCGGATCTCGCGTCGACGGCAGTGGAGAGGGCAGAGGAAGTCTGC
TAACATGCGGTGACGTCGAGGAGAATCCTGGCCCAATGACCGAGTACAAGCCCACGGTGCGCCTCGCCAC
CCGCGACGACGTCCCCAGGGCCGTACGCACCCTCGCCGCCGCGTTCGCCGACTACCCCGCCACGCGCCAC
ACCGTCGATCCGGACCGCCACATCGAGCGGGTCACCGAGCTGCAAGAACTCTTCCTCACGCGCGTCGGGC
TCGACATCGGCAAGGTGTGGGTCGCGGACGACGGCGCCGCGGTGGCGGTCTGGACCACGCCGGAGAGCGT
CGAAGCGGGGGCGGTGTTCGCCGAGATCGGCCCGCGCATGGCCGAGTTGAGCGGTTCCCGGCTGGCCGCG
CAGCAACAGATGGAAGGCCTCCTGGCGCCGCACCGGCCCAAGGAGCCCGCGTGGTTCCTGGCCACCGTCG
GCGTCTCGCCCGACCACCAGGGCAAGGGTCTGGGCAGCGCCGTCGTGCTCCCCGGAGTGGAGGCGGCCGA
GCGCGCCGGGGTGCCCGCCTTCCTGGAGACCTCCGCGCCCCGCAACCTCCCCTTCTACGAGCGGCTCGGC
TTCACCGTCACCGCCGACGTCGAGGTGCCCGAAGGACCGCGCACCTGGTGCATGACCCGCAAGCCCGGTG
CCTGAGAATTCGTCGACAATCAACCTCTGGATTACAAAATTTGTGAAAGATTGACTGGTATTCTTAACTA
TGTTGCTCCTTTTACGCTATGTGGATACGCTGCTTTAATGCCTTTGTATCATGCTATTGCTTCCCGTATG
GCTTTCATTTTCTCCTCCTTGTATAAATCCTGGTTGCTGTCTCTTTATGAGGAGTTGTGGCCCGTTGTCA
GGCAACGTGGCGTGGTGTGCACTGTGTTTGCTGACGCAACCCCCACTGGTTGGGGCATTGCCACCACCTG
TCAGCTCCTTTCCGGGACTTTCGCTTTCCCCCTCCCTATTGCCACGGCGGAACTCATCGCCGCCTGCCTT
GCCCGCTGCTGGACAGGGGCTCGGCTGTTGGGCACTGACAATTCCGTGGTGTTGTCGGGGAAATCATCGT
CCTTTCCTTGGCTGCTCGCCTGTGTTGCCACCTGGATTCTGCGCGGGACGTCCTTCTGCTACGTCCCTTC
GGCCCTCAATCCAGCGGACCTTCCTTCCCGCGGCCTGCTGCCGGCTCTGCGGCCTCTTCCGCGTCTTCGC
CTTCGCCCTCAGACGAGTCGGATCTCCCTTTGGGCCGCCTCCCCGCCTGGTACCTTTAAGACCAATGACT
TACAAGGCAGCTGTAGATCTTAGCCACTTTTTAAAAGAAAAGGGGGGACTGGAAGGGCTAATTCACTCCC
AACGAAGATAAGATCTGCTTTTTGCTTGTACTGGGTCTCTCTGGTTAGACCAGATCTGAGCCTGGGAGCT
CTCTGGCTAACTAGGGAACCCACTGCTTAAGCCTCAATAAAGCTTGCCTTGAGTGCTTCAAGTAGTGTGT
GCCCGTCTGTTGTGTGACTCTGGTAACTAGAGATCCCTCAGACCCTTTTAGTCAGTGTGGAAAATCTCTA
GCAGTAGTAGTTCATGTCATCTTATTATTCAGTATTTATAACTTGCAAAGAAATGAATATCAGAGAGTGA
GAGGAACTTGTTTATTGCAGCTTATAATGGTTACAAATAAAGCAATAGCATCACAAATTTCACAAATAAA
GCATTTTTTTCACTGCATTCTAGTTGTGGTTTGTCCAAACTCATCAATGTATCTTATCATGTCTGGCTCT
AGCTATCCCGCCCCTAACTCCGCCCATCCCGCCCCTAACTCCGCCCAGTTCCGCCCATTCTCCGCCCCAT
GGCTGACTAATTTTTTTTATTTATGCAGAGGCCGAGGCCGCCTCGGCCTCTGAGCTATTCCAGAAGTAGT
GAGGAGGCTTTTTTGGAGGCCTAGACTTTTGCAGAGACCAAATTCGTAATCATGTCATAGCTGTTTCCTG
TGTGAAATTGTTATCCGCTCACAATTCCACACAACATACGAGCCGGAAGCATAAAGTGTAAAGCCTGGGG
TGCCTAATGAGTGAGCTAACTCACATTAATTGCGTTGCGCTCACTGCCCGCTTTCCAGTCGGGAAACCTG
TCGTGCCAGCTGCATTAATGAATCGGCCAACGCGCGGGGAGAGGCGGTTTGCGTATTGGGCGCTCTTCCG
CTTCCTCGCTCACTGACTCGCTGCGCTCGGTCGTTCGGCTGCGGCGAGCGGTATCAGCTCACTCAAAGGC
GGTAATACGGTTATCCACAGAATCAGGGGATAACGCAGGAAAGAACATGTGAGCAAAAGGCCAGCAAAAG
GCCAGGAACCGTAAAAAGGCCGCGTTGCTGGCGTTTTTCCATAGGCTCCGCCCCCCTGACGAGCATCACA
AAAATCGACGCTCAAGTCAGAGGTGGCGAAACCCGACAGGACTATAAAGATACCAGGCGTTTCCCCCTGG
AAGCTCCCTCGTGCGCTCTCCTGTTCCGACCCTGCCGCTTACCGGATACCTGTCCGCCTTTCTCCCTTCG
GGAAGCGTGGCGCTTTCTCATAGCTCACGCTGTAGGTATCTCAGTTCGGTGTAGGTCGTTCGCTCCAAGC
TGGGCTGTGTGCACGAACCCCCCGTTCAGCCCGACCGCTGCGCCTTATCCGGTAACTATCGTCTTGAGTC
CAACCCGGTAAGACACGACTTATCGCCACTGGCAGCAGCCACTGGTAACAGGATTAGCAGAGCGAGGTAT
GTAGGCGGTGCTACAGAGTTCTTGAAGTGGTGGCCTAACTACGGCTACACTAGAAGAACAGTATTTGGTA
TCTGCGCTCTGCTGAAGCCAGTTACCTTCGGAAAAAGAGTTGGTAGCTCTTGATCCGGCAAACAAACCAC
CGCTGGTAGCGGTGGTTTTTTTGTTTGCAAGCAGCAGATTACGCGCAGAAAAAAAGGATCTCAAGAAGAT
CCTTTGATCTTTTCTACGGGGTCTGACGCTCAGTGGAACGAAAACTCACGTTAAGGGATTTTGGTCATGA
GATTATCAAAAAGGATCTTCACCTAGATCCTTTTAAATTAAAAATGAAGTTTTAAATCAATCTAAAGTAT
ATATGAGTAAACTTGGTCTGACAGTTACCAATGCTTAATCAGTGAGGCACCTATCTCAGCGATCTGTCTA
TTTCGTTCATCCATAGTTGCCTGACTCCCCGTCGTGTAGATAACTACGATACGGGAGGGCTTACCATCTG
GCCCCAGTGCTGCAATGATACCGCGAGACCCACGCTCACCGGCTCCAGATTTATCAGCAATAAACCAGCC
AGCCGGAAGGGCCGAGCGCAGAAGTGGTCCTGCAACTTTATCCGCCTCCATCCAGTCTATTAATTGTTGC
CGGGAAGCTAGAGTAAGTAGTTCGCCAGTTAATAGTTTGCGCAACGTTGTTGCCATTGCTACAGGCATCG
TGGTGTCACGCTCGTCGTTTGGTATGGCTTCATTCAGCTCCGGTTCCCAACGATCAAGGCGAGTTACATG
ATCCCCCATGTTGTGCAAAAAAGCGGTTAGCTCCTTCGGTCCTCCGATCGTTGTCAGAAGTAAGTTGGCC
GCAGTGTTATCACTCATGGTTATGGCAGCACTGCATAATTCTCTTACTGTCATGCCATCCGTAAGATGCT
TTTCTGTGACTGGTGAGTACTCAACCAAGTCATTCTGAGAATAGTGTATGCGGCGACCGAGTTGCTCTTG
CCCGGCGTCAATACGGGATAATACCGCGCCACATAGCAGAACTTTAAAAGTGCTCATCATTGGAAAACGT
TCTTCGGGGCGAAAACTCTCAAGGATCTTACCGCTGTTGAGATCCAGTTCGATGTAACCCACTCGTGCAC
CCAACTGATCTTCAGCATCTTTTACTTTCACCAGCGTTTCTGGGTGAGCAAAAACAGGAAGGCAAAATGC
CGCAAAAAAGGGAATAAGGGCGACACGGAAATGTTGAATACTCATACTCTTCCTTTTTCAATATTATTGA
AGCATTTATCAGGGTTATTGTCTCATGAGCGGATACATATTTGAATGTATTTAGAAAAATAAACAAATAG
GGGTTCCGCGCACATTTCCCCGAAAAGTGCCACCTGACGTCTAAGAAACCATTATTATCATGACATTAAC
CTATAAAAATAGGCGTATCACGAGGCCCTTTCGTCTCGCGCGTTTCGGTGATGACGGTGAAAACCTCTGA
CACATGCAGCTCCCGGAGACGGTCACAGCTTGTCTGTAAGCGGATGCCGGGAGCAGACAAGCCCGTCAGG
GCGCGTCAGCGGGTGTTGGCGGGTGTCGGGGCTGGCTTAACTATGCGGCATCAGAGCAGATTGTACTGAG
AGTGCACCATATGCGGTGTGAAATACCGCACAGATGCGTAAGGAGAAAATACCGCATCAGGCGCCATTCG
CCATTCAGGCTGCGCAACTGTTGGGAAGGGCGATCGGTGCGGGCCTCTTCGCTATTACGCCAGCTGGCGA
AAGGGGGATGTGCTGCAAGGCGATTAAGTTGGGTAACGCCAGGGTTTTCCCAGTCACGACGTTGTAAAAC
GACGGCCAGTGCCAAGCTG
